>Addgene plasmid #114153 | pET29b-clbO | addgene full sequence | sequence record 227337 | Addgene NGS Result
GAGCCCGATCTTCCCCATCGGTGATGTCGGCGATATAGGCGCCAGCAACCGCACCTGTGGCGCCGGTGAT
GCCGGCCACGATGCGTCCGGCGTAGAGGATCGAGATCGATCTCGATCCCGCGAAATTAATACGACTCACT
ATAGGGGAATTGTGAGCGGATAACAATTCCCCTCTAGAAATAATTTTGTTTAACTTTAAGAAGGAGATAT
ACATATGGCAAAGGATGATTTTACCTGTGGCTCACTGGATATTGCCATTATTGGCATGAGCGGGCGTTTT
TCCGGTGCGGAATCGGTGCCCGAGTGGTGGGATAAGTTGCTGGCGGGTGAGGAGTTCACTCAACCGACAT
GCACAGAAGACGATAATGGGAACCCTTGGATTAGGCTGCGCAATATAATCACCGCTCCCTATGACTTCGA
TGCTGCATTTTTCAATATTCCGCCTGGCGAAGCCCTGTTGATGGATCCGCAACAACGAATATTTCTTGAA
TGCTGCTACAACGCTCTTGAGCATGCGGGCTATATTCCCACGCAACTTAAGCGAGTCGGCGTCTATGGGG
CGACCTACGCCAATAACTATTTTATCGATCGCGTCTATCCATACCTGAAGATGAGCGGCGATCACCATTA
TCTTCAGGCGCAGATTGGTAACGAAAAGGATTACTTGTGTGCTCAGGTTGCCTACAAGTTGGGGTTTACC
GGACCCGCTGTGAGTGTACAGACCGCCTGTTCCAGTTCGTTGGTGGCAGCATATTTAGCATGCGAGGGGT
TATTGACTTTTCAAGCCGATGTTGCGTTGGCAGGTGGGGTCACCTTGGGTTTTTTACAGGCGCACGGCTA
CAGTCCGCAAGGTGATAAGCTGGTATCGCAAGACGGACACTGCGCCCCGTTTAGCGCTGAGGCGACCGGC
ACGGTATACAGCAGCGGTGCGGGAGTTGTGGTGCTAAAACGTCTTGAGGATGCACTACGCGACCAAGACA
GAGTGTATGCGGTGATTAAAGGAGGTGCGGTAAATAACGACGGCGGGCGTCGGCTGGGGTTTGTCGCCCC
CAGCGTAGAAGGACAGGTAGAAGCGATCAATACGGCGCTTGCCGCCGCAGAAGTCGTACCGACTGATATC
GCACTGATCGAAACGCACGGTACCGGTACCCCGTTGGGTGATGAGATTGAGCTTGAAGCTCTGCACCGGG
TTTTCGCACCGGCATGTGCGCCGCACAGCATTCAATTGGGTGCGGTAAAAGCCAACTTGGGTCACCTGGG
AGTCGCTTCCGGTATCGTCAGCTTAATGAAAACCGCACTGACGCTATATACTGGTTTAGTTCCCCCGCAG
ATCAACCTAGTAAATAAACATAAAAAACTGTTGCAGCCAGCCTCGCCATTTTATCTCAGTGATGTAGTGA
CTTCTGTCCCACAAACGAAAAGGATCCATGCCACCGTTAGTTCGTTTGGGCTGGGAGGGACCAATGCTCA
TTTGGTTCTGCAAAACTGGTGCGAGACGCCTGCGCAAGCGGTGCAAGAAAATGAGCGCCGCCTGTTTTTC
TTCAGCGCCAAAACGCCATTAGCCCTTAGACAACAGTTGGATGCTCATTATCACGCTCTGGCGACCTATG
CGGAAGCAGATAAAGATCGTATCGCCTATACTCTCGCGCAACGCCGGGCACATTTCCCGTATCGCTGTGC
GCTGGCGGCAGACAGTGTGGTAGCGTTGCGTGCAAGTTTGGCGAAACTGCGGGATGCTGACATGTCTTTT
ACCCCTATCAATATGGAAACTACCTTGGTGTTCCTATATCCGGACCGGGACGATAAGCTGGAGAGTGCCC
TGACGCATTTGCTGGCTTGTCAACCTAACTTGCGCCAGCGGCACCAGCGCCTGTCTCAGGATGTTGCACA
AATCTGCGAACCAGCCGATTGGACGCCAGCATTGCGTCAGTTTATCCAGCAGGTGAGTCTTAGTGAATGG
CTGATCGAACAAAGTATCTCGCCTGTGCAGCACATCGGTTACCTGACGGGGGCTGCAGCAGCGCAGTATG
TTGCGCGCATCATCTCACTGGAAAACGCTGTTCAGCAGGTGATTGTGGCTGAAACGACACCGGAGCAGAC
GCTGGCCGGCAACAGTGAACTGAGCGAAATATTGGCTAATCTGGCGGTGACGGAGGGAACGCTGATGCTG
GAAATCGGTCGCGCGGGGACGTTTTCCATATTGTATCACCAGCATGCGCAGTGGGTTGGGCAAACAGTAT
TTTCCCCCATGCTGAATACGGATACGCCTGAGGACATCCTGCCGCTGTTGGGCACTCTTTGGCAACGAGG
AGTGACTATTTGTTTACCGGAAATGCCAGCCGTGCAGACTATAGGCTTACCCGGTTATTCGTTTGATCGC
GTCCGGTATGAAATTCAGTCCAGTGATGCGAGAGAGAACGCTATGTTACCAGTGAGTTATTTGTCGGTCA
GCGACTTTGTGGAGAAAACCTGGCGTTCATTGTTATGCATCGATCATTATGACGAACACGCGGTTATTTT
CGAATACGGAGCGACCTCGATGCACGTTATCTCTTTCGTCGACAGCTGTAACCACATTTATAAAATCGGA
CTGACTGCCGCCGATATTTATGCCAGACCCGCTATCCGTGAGCACAGTGAATTTATCTCCGAATGTGTTG
ATGGTATTTTACTCGAGCACCACCACCACCACCACTGAGATCCGGCTGCTAACAAAGCCCGAAAGGAAGC
TGAGTTGGCTGCTGCCACCGCTGAGCAATAACTAGCATAACCCCTTGGGGCCTCTAAACGGGTCTTGAGG
GGTTTTTTGCTGAAAGGAGGAACTATATCCGGATTGGCGAATGGG
[124 nt withheld, positions 2846-2969]
C
[91 nt withheld, positions 2971-3061]
A
[49 nt withheld, positions 3063-3111]
CCTTTGACGTTGGAGTCCACGTTCTTT
[37 nt withheld, positions 3139-3175]
ACCCTATCTCGGTCTATTCTTTTGATTTATAAGGGATTTTGCCGATTTCGGCCTATTGGTTAAAAAATGA
GCTGATTTAACAAAAATTTAACGCGAATTTTAACAAAATATTAACGCTTACAATTTAGGTGGCACTTTTC
GGGGAAATGTGCGCGGAACCCCTATTTGTTTATTTTTCTAAATACATTCAAATATGTATCCGCTCATGAA
TTAATTCTTAGAAAAACTCATCGAGCATCAAATGAAACTGCAATTTATTCATATCAGGATTATCAATACC
ATATTTTTGAAAAAGCCGTTTCTGTAATGAAGGAGAAAACTCACCGAGGCAGTTCCATAGGATGGCAAGA
TCCTGGTATCGGTCTGCGATTCCGACTCGTCCAACATCAATACAACCTATTAATTTCCCCTCGTCAAAAA
TAAGGTTATCAAGTGAGAAATCACCATGAGTGACGACTGAATCCGGTGAGAATGGCAAAAGTTTATGCAT
TTCTTTCCAGACTTGTTCAACAGGCCAGCCATTACGCTCGTCATCAAAATCACTCGCATCAACCAAACCG
TTATTCATTCGTGATTGCGCCTGAGCGAGACGAAATACGCGATCGCTGTTAAAAGGACAATTACAAACAG
GAATCGAATGCAACCGGCGCAGGAACACTGCCAGCGCATCAACAATATTTTCACCTGAATCAGGATATTC
TTCTAATACCTGGAATGCTGTTTTCCCGGGGATCGCAGTGGTGAGTAACCATGCATCATCAGGAGTACGG
ATAAAATGCTTGATGGTCGGAAGAGGCATAAATTCCGTCAGCCAGTTTAGTCTGACCATCTCATCTGTAA
CATCATTGGCAACGCTACCTTTGCCATGTTTCAGAAACAACTCTGGCGCATCGGGCTTCCCATACAATCG
ATAGATTGTCGCACCTGATTGCCCGACATTATCGCGAGCCCATTTATACCCATATAAATCAGCATCCATG
TTGGAATTTAATCGCGGCCTAGAGCAAGACGTTTCCCGTTGAATATGGCTCATAACACCCCTTGTATTAC
TGTTTATGTAAGCAGACAGTTTTATTGTTCATGACCAAAATCCCTTAACGTGAGTTTTCGTTCCACTGAG
CGTCAGACCCCGTAGAAAAGATCAAAGGATCTTCTTGAGATCCTTTTTTTCTGCGCGTAATCTGCTGCTT
GCAAACAAAAAAACCACCGCTACCAGCGGTGGTTTGTTTGCCGGATCAAGAGCTACCAACTCTTTTTCCG
AAGGTAACTGGCTTCAGCAGAGCGCAGATACCAAATACTGTCCTTCTAGTGTAGCCGTAGTTAGGCCACC
ACTTCAAGAACTCTGTAGCACCGCCTACATACCTCGCTCTGCTAATCCTGTTACCAGTGGCTGCTGCCAG
TGGCGATAAGTCGTGTCTTACCGGGTTGGACTCAAGACGATAGTTACCGGATAAGGCGCAGCGGTCGGGC
TGAACGGGGGGTTCGTGCACACAGCCCAGCTTGGAGCGAACGACCTACACCGAACTGAGATACCTACAGC
GTGAGCTATGAGAAAGCGCCACGCTTCCCGAAGGGAGAAAGGCGGACAGGTATCCGGTAAGCGGCAGGGT
CGGAACAGGAGAGCGCACGAGGGAGCTTCCAGGGGGAAACGCCTGGTATCTTTATAGTCCTGTCGGGTTT
CGCCACCTCTGACTTGAGCGTCGATTTTTGTGATGCTCGTCAGGGGGGCGGAGCCTATGGAAAAACGCCA
GCAACGCGGCCTTTTTACGGTTCCTGGCCTTTTGCTGGCCTTTTGCTCACATGTTCTTTCCTGCGTTATC
CCCTGATTCTGTGGATAACCGTATTACCGCCTTTGAGTGAGCTGATACCGCTCGCCGCAGCCGAACGACC
GAGCGCAGCGAGTCAGTGAGCGAGGAAGCGGAAGAGCGCCTGATGCGGTATTTTCTCCTTACGCATCTGT
GCGGTATTTCACACCGCAATGGTGCACTCTCAGTACAATCTGCTCTGATGCCGCATAGTTAAGCCAGTAT
ACACTCCGCTATCGCTACGTGACTGGGTCATGGCTGCGCCCCGACACCCGCCAACACCCGCTGACGCGCC
CTGACGGGCTTGTCTGCTCCCGGCATCCGCTTACAGACAAGCTGTGACCGTCTCCGGGAGCTGCATGTGT
CAGAGGTTTTCACCGTCATCACCGAAACGCGCGAGGCAGCTGCGGTAAAGCTCATCAGCGTGGTCGTGAA
GCGATTCACAGATGTCTGCCTGTTCATCCGCGTCCAGCTCGTTGAGTTTCTCCAGAAGCGTTAATGTCTG
GCTTCTGATAAAGCGGGCCATGTTAAGGGCGGTTTTTTCCTGTTTGGTCACTGATGCCTCCGTGTAAGGG
GGATTTCTGTTCATGGGGGTAATGATACCGATGAAACGAGAGAGGATGCTCACGATACGGGTTACTGATG
ATGAACATGCCCGGTTACTGGAACGTTGTGAGGGTAAACAACTGGCGGTATGGATGCGGCGGGACCAGAG
AAAAATCACTCAGGGTCAATGCCAGCGCTTCGTTAATACAGATGTAGGTGTTCCACAGGGTAGCCAGCAG
CATCCTGCGATGCAGATCCGGAACATAATGGTGCAGGGCGCTGACTTCCGCGTTTCCAGACTTTACGAAA
CACGGAAACCGAAGACCATTCATGTTGTTGCTCAGGTCGCAGACGTTTTGCAGCAGCAGTCGCTTCACGT
TCGCTCGCGTATCGGTGATTCATTCTGCTAACCAGTAAGGCAACCCCGCCAGCCTAGCCGGGTCCTCAAC
GACAGGAGCACGATCATGCGCACCCGTGGGGCCGCCATGCCGGCGATAATGGCCTGCTTCTCGCCGAAAC
GTTTGGTGGCGGGACCAGTGACGAAGGCTTGAGCGAGGGCGTGCAAGATTCCGAATACCGCAAGCGACAG
GCCGATCATCGTCGCGCTCCAGCGAAAGCGGTCCTCGCCGAAAATGACCCAGAGCGCTGCCGGCACCTGT
CCTACGAGTTGCATGATAAAGAAGACAGTCATAAGTGCGGCGACGATAGTCATGCCCCGCGCCCACCGGA
AGGAGCTGACTGGGTTGAAGGCTCTCAAGGGCATCGGTCGAGATCCCGGTGCCTAATGAGTGAGCTAACT
TACATTAATTGCGTTGCGCTCACTGCCCGCTTTCCAGTCGGGAAACCTGTCGTGCCAGCTGCATTAATGA
ATCGGCCAACGCGCGGGGAGAGGCGGTTTGCGTATTGGGCGCCAGGGTGGTTTTTCTTTTCACCAGTGAG
ACGGGCAACAGCTGATTGCCCTTCACCGCCTGGCCCTGAGAGAGTTGCAGCAAGCGGTCCACGCTGGTTT
GCCCCAGCAGGCGAAAATCCTGTTTGATGGTGGTTAACGGCGGGATATAACATGAGCTGTCTTCGGTATC
GTCGTATCCCACTACCGAGATGTCCGCACCAACGCGCAGCCCGGACTCGGTAATGGCGCGCATTGCGCCC
AGCGCCATCTGATCGTTGGCAACCAGCATCGCAGTGGGAACGATGCCCTCATTCAGCATTTGCATGGTTT
GTTGAAAACCGGACATGGCACTCCAGTCGCCTTCCCGTTCCGCTATCGGCTGAATTTGATTGCGAGTGAG
ATATTTATGCCAGCCAGCCAGACGCAGACGCGCCGAGACAGAACTTAATGGGCCCGCTAACAGCGCGATT
TGCTGGTGACCCAATGCGACCAGATGCTCCACGCCCAGTCGCGTACCGTCTTCATGGGAGAAAATAATAC
TGTTGATGGGTGTCTGGTCAGAGACATCAAGAAATAACGCCGGAACATTAGTGCAGGCAGCTTCCACAGC
AATGGCATCCTGGTCATCCAGCGGATAGTTAATGATCAGCCCACTGACGCGTTGCGCGAGAAGATTGTGC
ACCGCCGCTTTACAGGCTTCGACGCCGCTTCGTTCTACCATCGACACCACCACGCTGGCACCCAGTTGAT
CGGCGCGAGATTTAATCGCCGCGACAATTTGCGACGGCGCGTGCAGGGCCAGACTGGAGGTGGCAACGCC
AATCAGCAACGACTGTTTGCCCGCCAGTTGTTGTGCCACGCGGTTGGGAATGTAATTCAGCTCCGCCATC
GCCGCTTCCACTTTTTCCCGCGTTTTCGCAGAAACGTGGCTGGCCTGGTTCACCACGCGGGAAACGGTCT
GATAAGAGACACCGGCATACTCTGCGACATCGTATAACGTTACTGGTTTCACATTCACCACCCTGAATTG
ACTCTCTTCCGGGCGCTATCATGCCATACCGCGAAAGGTTTTGCGCCATTCGATGGTGTCCGGGATCTCG
ACGCTCTCCCTTATGCGACTCCTGCATTAGGAAGCAGCCCAGTAGTAGGTTGAGGCCGTTGAGCACCGCC
GCCGCAAGGAATGGTGCATGCAAGGAGATGGCGCCCAACAGTCCCCCGGCCACGGGGCCTGCCACCATAC
CCACGCCGAAACAAGCGCTCATGAGCCCGAAGTGGC
Features (pLannotate 1.2.2; 18 found; start..end, strand, type, name):
    127..145     +  promoter       T7 promoter: promoter for bacteriophage T7 RNA polymerase
    146..170     +  protein_bind   lac operator: The lac repressor binds to the lac operator to inhibit transcription in E. coli. This inhibition can be relieved by adding lactose or isopropyl-β-D-thiogalactopyranoside (IPTG). lac repressor encoded by lacI
    185..207     +  RBS            RBS: efficient ribosome binding site from bacteriophage T7 gene 10 (Olins and Rangwala, 1989)
   2678..2695    +  CDS            9xHis (fragment): 9xHis affinity tag
   2705..2754    +  CDS            SET1 (fragment): solubility-enhancement tag derived from T7 phage gene 10B
   2762..2809    +  terminator     T7 terminator: transcription terminator for bacteriophage T7 RNA polymerase
   2846..3274    +  rep_origin     f1 ori (sequence partly withheld): f1 bacteriophage origin of replication; arrow indicates direction of (+) strand synthesis
   3327..3384    +  promoter       AmpR promoter (fragment): bla
   3393..4208    -  CDS            KanR: aminoglycoside phosphotransferase; aph(3')-Ia; confers resistance to kanamycin in bacteria or G418 (Geneticin®) in eukaryotes
   4330..4918    +  rep_origin     ori: high-copy-number ColE1/pMB1/pBR322/pUC origin of replication
   5104..5243    -  misc_feature   bom: basis of mobility region from pBR322
   5345..5536    -  CDS            rop: Rop protein, which maintains plasmids at low copy number; rop
   5553..5933    +  CDS            YPB1_ECOLX: Protein predicted: Swiss-Prot protein existence level 4. From Escherichia coli.
   6005..6296    -  CDS            TcR (fragment): tetracycline efflux protein; tet; confers resistance to tetracycline
   6311..6332    -  protein_bind   CAP binding site: CAP binding activates transcription in the presence of cAMP. E. coli catabolite activator protein
   6345..7427    -  CDS            lacI: lac repressor; lacI; The lac repressor binds to the lac operator to inhibit transcription in E. coli. This inhibition can be relieved by adding lactose or isopropyl-β-D-thiogalactopyranoside (IPTG).
   7428..7505    -  promoter       lacI promoter: lacI
   7513..101     -  CDS            TcR (fragment) (across the origin): tetracycline efflux protein; tet; confers resistance to tetracycline
