[The description below was written by a language model from this plasmid's Addgene catalogue record and pLannotate feature annotations shown in this document.]
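Description:
pET29b-clbO is a bacterial expression plasmid built on the pET29b backbone for producing ClbO, a protein encoded by the E. coli clbO gene. The associated publication concerns polyketide synthase machinery from the pks island involved in making a candidate precolibactin. The catalogue lists the total size as about 7.7 kb, which closely matches the sequenced record.

The plasmid is selected with kanamycin through an aph(3')-Ia aminoglycoside phosphotransferase gene. It replicates from a ColE1/pBR322-type origin accompanied by the bom region and the rop gene, which typically keeps copy number modest, although the record lists copy number as unknown. An f1 origin is also present. Short tetracycline-resistance fragments and a predicted E. coli open reading frame appear to be pBR322-derived backbone remnants rather than functional elements.

Expression follows the standard pET arrangement. A T7 promoter is immediately followed by a lac operator and the strong T7 gene 10 ribosome binding site, and a T7 terminator closes the unit. The plasmid also carries lacI under its own promoter, so transcription stays repressed until it is induced with IPTG in a host that supplies T7 RNA polymerase. The clbO coding sequence is not annotated by the automated feature caller, but it presumably fills the roughly 2.5 kb unannotated gap between the ribosome binding site and the histidine tag. That tag, flagged as a fragment of a longer His tag, corresponds to the C-terminal 6xHis fusion described in the catalogue and allows purification by metal-affinity chromatography. The short "SET1" fragment just upstream of the terminator is probably an annotation match to T7-derived vector sequence, not a fused solubility tag. The construct is suited to overexpression and purification of ClbO for biochemical characterization.
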