Addgene plasmid #114153: pET29b-clbO
Purpose: Expresses ClbO
Depositing lab: Emily Balskus. Depositing organization: Harvard University. Publication: Characterization of Polyketide Synthase Machinery from the pks Island Facilitates Isolation of a Candidate Precolibactin. Zha L, Wilson MR, Brotherton CA, Balskus EP. ACS Chem Biol. 2016 May 20;11(5):1287-95. doi: 10.1021/acschembio.6b00014. Epub 2016 Mar 1. PubMed 26890481.
Backbone
  Vector backbone: pET29b
  Total vector size (bp): 7695
  Vector type: Bacterial Expression
Growth in bacteria
  Bacterial resistance: Kanamycin, 50 μg/mL
  Growth temperature: 37°C
  Growth strain: DH5alpha
  Copy number: Unknown
Gene/Insert
  Gene/Insert name: clbO
  Species: E. coli
  GenBank ID: CAJ76285
  Tag / fusion protein: 6xHis (C terminal on insert)
Terms and licenses: Academic/Nonprofit Terms; Industry Terms: Not Available to Industry
How to cite: pET29b-clbO was a gift from Emily Balskus (Addgene plasmid # 114153 ; http://n2t.net/addgene:114153 ; RRID:Addgene_114153)
